>Addgene plasmid #76682 | CDC7 gRNA (BRDN0001149415) | addgene full sequence | sequence record 189005 | Addgene Assembled Sequence
CCCGGGTGCAAAGATGGATAAAGTTTTAAACAGAGAGGAATCTTTGCAGCTAATGGACCTTCTAGGTCTT
GAAAGGAGTGGGAATTGGCTCCGGTGCCCGTCAGTGGGCAGAGCGCACATCGCCCACAGTCCCCGAGAAG
TTGGGGGGAGGGGTCGGCAATTGATCCGGTGCCTAGAGAAGGTGGCGCGGGGTAAACTGGGAAAGTGATG
TCGTGTACTGGCTCCGCCTTTTTCCCGAGGGTGGGGGAGAACCGTATATAAGTGCAGTAGTCGCCGTGAA
CGTTCTTTTTCGCAACGGGTTTGCCGCCAGAACACAGGTAAGTGCCGTGTGTGGTTCCCGCGGGCCTGGC
CTCTTTACGGGTTATGGCCCTTGCGTGCCTTGAATTACTTCCACCTGGCTGCAGTACGTGATTCTTGATC
CCGAGCTTCGGGTTGGAAGTGGGTGGGAGAGTTCGAGGCCTTGCGCTTAAGGAGCCCCTTCGCCTCGTGC
TTGAGTTGAGGCCTGGCCTGGGCGCTGGGGCCGCCGCGTGCGAATCTGGTGGCACCTTCGCGCCTGTCTC
GCTGCTTTCGATAAGTCTCTAGCCATTTAAAATTTTTGATGACCTGCTGCGACGCTTTTTTTCTGGCAAG
ATAGTCTTGTAAATGCGGGCCAAGATCTGCACACTGGTATTTCGGTTTTTGGGGCCGCGGGCGGCGACGG
GGCCCGTGCGTCCCAGCGCACATGTTCGGCGAGGCGGGGCCTGCGAGCGCGGCCACCGAGAATCGGACGG
GGGTAGTCTCAAGCTGGCCGGCCTGCTCTGGTGCCTGGCCTCGCGCCGCCGTGTATCGCCCCGCCCTGGG
CGGCAAGGCTGGCCCGGTCGGCACCAGTTGCGTGAGCGGAAAGATGGCCGCTTCCCGGCCCTGCTGCAGG
GAGCTCAAAATGGAGGACGCGGCGCTCGGGAGAGCGGGCGGGTGAGTCACCCACACAAAGGAAAAGGGCC
TTTCCGTCCTCAGCCGTCGCTTCATGTGACTCCACGGAGTACCGGGCGCCGTCCAGGCACCTCGATTAGT
TCTCGAGCTTTTGGAGTACGTCGTCTTTAGGTTGGGGGGAGGGGTTTTATGCGATGGAGTTTCCCCACAC
TGAGTGGGTGGAGACTGAAGTTAGGCCAGCTTGGCACTTGATGTAATTCTCCTTGGAATTTGCCCTTTTT
GAGTTTGGATCTTGGTTCATTCTCAAGCCTCAGACAGTGGTTCAAAGTTTTTTTCTTCCATTTCAGGTGT
CGTGACGTACGGCCACCATGACCGAGTACAAGCCCACGGTGCGCCTCGCCACCCGCGACGACGTCCCCAG
GGCCGTACGCACCCTCGCCGCCGCGTTCGCCGACTACCCCGCCACGCGCCACACCGTCGATCCGGACCGC
CACATCGAGCGGGTCACCGAGCTGCAAGAACTCTTCCTCACGCGCGTCGGGCTCGACATCGGCAAGGTGT
GGGTCGCGGACGACGGCGCCGCCGTGGCGGTCTGGACCACGCCGGAGAGCGTCGAAGCGGGGGCGGTGTT
CGCCGAGATCGGCCCGCGCATGGCCGAGTTGAGCGGTTCCCGGCTGGCCGCGCAGCAACAGATGGAAGGC
CTCCTGGCGCCGCACCGGCCCAAGGAGCCCGCGTGGTTCCTGGCCACCGTCGGAGTCTCGCCCGACCACC
AGGGCAAGGGTCTGGGCAGCGCCGTCGTGCTCCCCGGAGTGGAGGCGGCCGAGCGCGCCGGGGTGCCCGC
CTTCCTGGAGACCTCCGCGCCCCGCAACCTCCCCTTCTACGAGCGGCTCGGCTTCACCGTCACCGCCGAC
GTCGAGGTGCCCGAAGGACCGCGCACCTGGTGCATGACCCGCAAGCCCGGTGCCTGAACGCGTTAAGTCG
ACAATCAACCTCTGGATTACAAAATTTGTGAAAGATTGACTGGTATTCTTAACTATGTTGCTCCTTTTAC
GCTATGTGGATACGCTGCTTTAATGCCTTTGTATCATGCTATTGCTTCCCGTATGGCTTTCATTTTCTCC
TCCTTGTATAAATCCTGGTTGCTGTCTCTTTATGAGGAGTTGTGGCCCGTTGTCAGGCAACGTGGCGTGG
TGTGCACTGTGTTTGCTGACGCAACCCCCACTGGTTGGGGCATTGCCACCACCTGTCAGCTCCTTTCCGG
GACTTTCGCTTTCCCCCTCCCTATTGCCACGGCGGAACTCATCGCCGCCTGCCTTGCCCGCTGCTGGACA
GGGGCTCGGCTGTTGGGCACTGACAATTCCGTGGTGTTGTCGGGGAAATCATCGTCCTTTCCTTGGCTGC
TCGCCTGTGTTGCCACCTGGATTCTGCGCGGGACGTCCTTCTGCTACGTCCCTTCGGCCCTCAATCCAGC
GGACCTTCCTTCCCGCGGCCTGCTGCCGGCTCTGCGGCCTCTTCCGCGTCTTCGCCTTCGCCCTCAGACG
AGTCGGATCTCCCTTTGGGCCGCCTCCCCGCGTCGACTTTAAGACCAATGACTTACAAGGCAGCTGTAGA
TCTTAGCCACTTTTTAAAAGAAAAGGGGGGACTGGAAGGGCTAATTCACTCCCAACGAAGACAAGATCTG
CTTTTTGCTTGTACTGGGTCTCTCTGGTTAGACCAGATCTGAGCCTGGGAGCTCTCTGGCTAACTAGGGA
ACCCACTGCTTAAGCCTCAATAAAGCTTGCCTTGAGTGCTTCAAGTAGTGTGTGCCCGTCTGTTGTGTGA
CTCTGGTAACTAGAGATCCCTCAGACCCTTTTAGTCAGTGTGGAAAATCTCTAGCAGTACGTATAGTAGT
TCATGTCATCTTATTATTCAGTATTTATAACTTGCAAAGAAATGAATATCAGAGAGTGAGAGGAACTTGT
TTATTGCAGCTTATAATGGTTACAAATAAAGCAATAGCATCACAAATTTCACAAATAAAGCATTTTTTTC
ACTGCATTCTAGTTGTGGTTTGTCCAAACTCATCAATGTATCTTATCATGTCTGGCTCTAGCTATCCCGC
CCCTAACTCCGCCCATCCCGCCCCTAACTCCGCCCAGTTCCGCCCATTCTCCGCCCCATGGCTGACTAAT
TTTTTTTATTTATGCAGAGGCCGAGGCCGCCTCGGCCTCTGAGCTATTCCAGAAGTAGTGAGGAGGCTTT
TTTGGAGGCCTAGGGACGTACCCAATTCGCCCTATAGTGAGTCGTATTACGCGCGCTCACTGGCCGTCGT
TTTACAACGTCGTGACTGGGAAAACCCTGGCGTTACCCAACTTAATCGCCTTGCAGCACATCCCCCTTTC
GCCAGCTGGCGTAATAGCGAAGAGGCCCGCACCGATCGCCCTTCCCAACAGTTGCGCAGCCTGAATGGCG
AATGGG
[124 nt withheld, positions 3367-3490]
C
[91 nt withheld, positions 3492-3582]
A
[49 nt withheld, positions 3584-3632]
CCTTTGACGTTGGAGTCCACGTTCTTT
[37 nt withheld, positions 3660-3696]
ACCCTATCTCGGTCTATTCTTTTGATTTATAAGGGATTTTGCCGATTTCGGCCTATTGGTTAAAAAATGA
GCTGATTTAACAAAAATTTAACGCGAATTTTAACAAAATATTAACGCTTACAATTTAGGTGGCACTTTTC
GGGGAAATGTGCGCGGAACCCCTATTTGTTTATTTTTCTAAATACATTCAAATATGTATCCGCTCATGAG
ACAATAACCCTGATAAATGCTTCAATAATATTGAAAAAGGAAGAGTATGAGTATTCAACATTTCCGTGTC
GCCCTTATTCCCTTTTTTGCGGCATTTTGCCTTCCTGTTTTTGCTCACCCAGAAACGCTGGTGAAAGTAA
AAGATGCTGAAGATCAGTTGGGTGCACGAGTGGGTTACATCGAACTGGATCTCAACAGCGGTAAGATCCT
TGAGAGTTTTCGCCCCGAAGAACGTTTTCCAATGATGAGCACTTTTAAAGTTCTGCTATGTGGCGCGGTA
TTATCCCGTATTGACGCCGGGCAAGAGCAACTCGGTCGCCGCATACACTATTCTCAGAATGACTTGGTTG
AGTACTCACCAGTCACAGAAAAGCATCTTACGGATGGCATGACAGTAAGAGAATTATGCAGTGCTGCCAT
AACCATGAGTGATAACACTGCGGCCAACTTACTTCTGACAACGATCGGAGGACCGAAGGAGCTAACCGCT
TTTTTGCACAACATGGGGGATCATGTAACTCGCCTTGATCGTTGGGAACCGGAGCTGAATGAAGCCATAC
CAAACGACGAGCGTGACACCACGATGCCTGTAGCAATGGCAACAACGTTGCGCAAACTATTAACTGGCGA
ACTACTTACTCTAGCTTCCCGGCAACAATTAATAGACTGGATGGAGGCGGATAAAGTTGCAGGACCACTT
CTGCGCTCGGCCCTTCCGGCTGGCTGGTTTATTGCTGATAAATCTGGAGCCGGTGAGCGTGGGTCTCGCG
GTATCATTGCAGCACTGGGGCCAGATGGTAAGCCCTCCCGTATCGTAGTTATCTACACGACGGGGAGTCA
GGCAACTATGGATGAACGAAATAGACAGATCGCTGAGATAGGTGCCTCACTGATTAAGCATTGGTAACTG
TCAGACCAAGTTTACTCATATATACTTTAGATTGATTTAAAACTTCATTTTTAATTTAAAAGGATCTAGG
TGAAGATCCTTTTTGATAATCTCATGACCAAAATCCCTTAACGTGAGTTTTCGTTCCACTGAGCGTCAGA
CCCCGTAGAAAAGATCAAAGGATCTTCTTGAGATCCTTTTTTTCTGCGCGTAATCTGCTGCTTGCAAACA
AAAAAACCACCGCTACCAGCGGTGGTTTGTTTGCCGGATCAAGAGCTACCAACTCTTTTTCCGAAGGTAA
CTGGCTTCAGCAGAGCGCAGATACCAAATACTGTTCTTCTAGTGTAGCCGTAGTTAGGCCACCACTTCAA
GAACTCTGTAGCACCGCCTACATACCTCGCTCTGCTAATCCTGTTACCAGTGGCTGCTGCCAGTGGCGAT
AAGTCGTGTCTTACCGGGTTGGACTCAAGACGATAGTTACCGGATAAGGCGCAGCGGTCGGGCTGAACGG
GGGGTTCGTGCACACAGCCCAGCTTGGAGCGAACGACCTACACCGAACTGAGATACCTACAGCGTGAGCT
ATGAGAAAGCGCCACGCTTCCCGAAGGGAGAAAGGCGGACAGGTATCCGGTAAGCGGCAGGGTCGGAACA
GGAGAGCGCACGAGGGAGCTTCCAGGGGGAAACGCCTGGTATCTTTATAGTCCTGTCGGGTTTCGCCACC
TCTGACTTGAGCGTCGATTTTTGTGATGCTCGTCAGGGGGGCGGAGCCTATGGAAAAACGCCAGCAACGC
GGCCTTTTTACGGTTCCTGGCCTTTTGCTGGCCTTTTGCTCACATGTTCTTTCCTGCGTTATCCCCTGAT
TCTGTGGATAACCGTATTACCGCCTTTGAGTGAGCTGATACCGCTCGCCGCAGCCGAACGACCGAGCGCA
GCGAGTCAGTGAGCGAGGAAGCGGAAGAGCGCCCAATACGCAAACCGCCTCTCCCCGCGCGTTGGCCGAT
TCATTAATGCAGCTGGCACGACAGGTTTCCCGACTGGAAAGCGGGCAGTGAGCGCAACGCAATTAATGTG
AGTTAGCTCACTCATTAGGCACCCCAGGCTTTACACTTTATGCTTCCGGCTCGTATGTTGTGTGGAATTG
TGAGCGGATAACAATTTCACACAGGAAACAGCTATGACCATGATTACGCCAAGCGCGCAATTAACCCTCA
CTAAAGGGAACAAAAGCTGGAGCTGCAAGCTTAATGTAGTCTTATGCAATACTCTTGTAGTCTTGCAACA
TGGTAACGATGAGTTAGCAACATGCCTTACAAGGAGAGAAAAAGCACCGTGCATGCCGATTGGTGGAAGT
AAGGTGGTACGATCGTGCCTTATTAGGAAGGCAACAGACGGGTCTGACATGGATTGGACGAACCACTGAA
TTGCCGCATTGCAGAGATATTGTATTTAAGTGCCTAGCTCGATACATAAACGGGTCTCTCTGGTTAGACC
AGATCTGAGCCTGGGAGCTCTCTGGCTAACTAGGGAACCCACTGCTTAAGCCTCAATAAAGCTTGCCTTG
AGTGCTTCAAGTAGTGTGTGCCCGTCTGTTGTGTGACTCTGGTAACTAGAGATCCCTCAGACCCTTTTAG
TCAGTGTGGAAAATCTCTAGCAGTGGCGCCCGAACAGGGACTTGAAAGCGAAAGGGAAACCAGAGGAGCT
CTCTCGACGCAGGACTCGGCTTGCTGAAGCGCGCACGGCAAGAGGCGAGGGGCGGCGACTGGTGAGTACG
CCAAAAATTTTGACTAGCGGAGGCTAGAAGGAGAGAGATGGGTGCGAGAGCGTCAGTATTAAGCGGGGGA
GAATTAGATCGCGATGGGAAAAAATTCGGTTAAGGCCAGGGGGAAAGAAAAAATATAAATTAAAACATAT
AGTATGGGCAAGCAGGGAGCTAGAACGATTCGCAGTTAATCCTGGCCTGTTAGAAACATCAGAAGGCTGT
AGACAAATACTGGGACAGCTACAACCATCCCTTCAGACAGGATCAGAAGAACTTAGATCATTATATAATA
CAGTAGCAACCCTCTATTGTGTGCATCAAAGGATAGAGATAAAAGACACCAAGGAAGCTTTAGACAAGAT
AGAGGAAGAGCAAAACAAAAGTAAGACCACCGCACAGCAAGCGGCCGCTGATCTTCAGACCTGGAGGAGG
AGATATGAGGGACAATTGGAGAAGTGAATTATATAAATATAAAGTAGTAAAAATTGAACCATTAGGAGTA
GCACCCACCAAGGCAAAGAGAAGAGTGGTGCAGAGAGAAAAAAGAGCAGTGGGAATAGGAGCTTTGTTCC
TTGGGTTCTTGGGAGCAGCAGGAAGCACTATGGGCGCAGCGTCAATGACGCTGACGGTACAGGCCAGACA
ATTATTGTCTGGTATAGTGCAGCAGCAGAACAATTTGCTGAGGGCTATTGAGGCGCAACAGCATCTGTTG
CAACTCACAGTCTGGGGCATCAAGCAGCTCCAGGCAAGAATCCTGGCTGTGGAAAGATACCTAAAGGATC
AACAGCTCCTGGGGATTTGGGGTTGCTCTGGAAAACTCATTTGCACCACTGCTGTGCCTTGGAATGCTAG
TTGGAGTAATAAATCTCTGGAACAGATTTGGAATCACACGACCTGGATGGAGTGGGACAGAGAAATTAAC
AATTACACAAGCTTAATACACTCCTTAATTGAAGAATCGCAAAACCAGCAAGAAAAGAATGAACAAGAAT
TATTGGAATTAGATAAATGGGCAAGTTTGTGGAATTGGTTTAACATAACAAATTGGCTGTGGTATATAAA
ATTATTCATAATGATAGTAGGAGGCTTGGTAGGTTTAAGAATAGTTTTTGCTGTACTTTCTATAGTGAAT
AGAGTTAGGCAGGGATATTCACCATTATCGTTTCAGACCCACCTCCCAACCCCGAGGGGACCCAGAGAGG
GCCTATTTCCCATGATTCCTTCATATTTGCATATACGATACAAGGCTGTTAGAGAGATAATTAGAATTAA
TTTGACTGTAAACACAAAGATATTAGTACAAAATACGTGACGTAGAAAGTAATAATTTCTTGGGTAGTTT
GCAGTTTTAAAATTATGTTTTAAAATGGACTATCATATGCTTACCGTAACTTGAAAGTATTTCGATTTCT
TGGCTTTATATATCTTGTGGAAAGGACGAAACACCGTCCTGGTGTACCTGCCCTAGGTTTTAGAGCTAGA
AATAGCAAGTTAAAATAAGGCTAGTCCGTTATCAACTTGAAAAAGTGGCACCGAGTCGGTGCTTTTTTAA
GCTTGGCGTAACTAGATCTTGAGACAAATGGCAGTATTCATCCACAATTTTAAAAGAAAAGGGGGGATTG
GGGGGTACAGTGCAGGGGAAAGAATAGTAGACATAATAGCAACAGACATACAAACTAAAGAATTACAAAA
ACAAATTACAAAAATTCAAAATTTTCGGGTTTATTACAGGGACAGCAGAGATCCACTTTGGCGCCGGCTC
GAGGGGG
Features (pLannotate 1.2.2; 29 found; start..end, strand, type, name):
     14..80      +  CDS            small t antigen (fragment): SV40 (simian virus 40) small t antigen
    106..317     +  promoter       EF-1α core promoter: core promoter for human elongation factor EF-1α
    318..1256    +  intron         EF-1α intron A: intron upstream of the start codon of human EF-1α
   1278..1877    +  CDS            PuroR (fragment): puromycin N-acetyltransferase; pac from Streptomyces; confers resistance to puromycin
   1893..2481    +  misc_feature   WPRE: woodchuck hepatitis virus posttranscriptional regulatory element
   2532..2551    +  misc_feature   cPPT/CTS (fragment): central polypurine tract and central termination sequence of HIV-1
   2553..2786    +  LTR            3' LTR (ΔU3): self-inactivating 3' long terminal repeat (LTR) from HIV-1
   2864..2985    +  polyA_signal   SV40 poly(A) signal: SV40 polyadenylation signal
   3025..3160    +  rep_origin     SV40 ori: SV40 origin of replication
   3181..3199    -  promoter       T7 promoter: promoter for bacteriophage T7 RNA polymerase
   3207..3362    +  CDS            lacZα (fragment): LacZα fragment of β-galactosidase; lacZ fragment
   3367..3795    +  rep_origin     f1 ori (sequence partly withheld): f1 bacteriophage origin of replication; arrow indicates direction of (+) strand synthesis
   3848..3952    +  promoter       AmpR promoter: bla
   3953..4813    +  CDS            AmpR: β-lactamase; bla; confers resistance to ampicillin, carbenicillin, and related antibiotics
   4984..5572    +  rep_origin     ori: high-copy-number ColE1/pMB1/pBR322/pUC origin of replication
   5755..5847    +  CDS            lacI (fragment): lac repressor; lacI; The lac repressor binds to the lac operator to inhibit transcription in E. coli. This inhibition can be relieved by adding lactose or isopropyl-β-D-thiogalactopyranoside (IPTG).
   5860..5881    +  protein_bind   CAP binding site: CAP binding activates transcription in the presence of cAMP. E. coli catabolite activator protein
   5896..5926    +  promoter       lac promoter: promoter for the E. coli lac operon
   5934..5950    +  protein_bind   lac operator: The lac repressor binds to the lac operator to inhibit transcription in E. coli. This inhibition can be relieved by adding lactose or isopropyl-β-D-thiogalactopyranoside (IPTG). lac repressor encoded by lacI
   5995..6013    +  promoter       T3 promoter: promoter for bacteriophage T3 RNA polymerase
   6041..6267    +  promoter       RSV promoter: Rous sarcoma virus enhancer/promoter
   6268..6448    +  LTR            5' LTR (truncated): truncated 5' long terminal repeat (LTR) from HIV-1
   6495..6620    +  misc_feature   HIV-1 Ψ: packaging signal of human immunodeficiency virus type 1
   6604..6967    +  CDS            HIV-1 gag (fragment): gag protein from human immunodeficiency virus 1; gag
   7113..7346    +  misc_feature   RRE: The Rev response element (RRE) of HIV-1 allows for Rev-dependent mRNA export from the nucleus to the cytoplasm.
   7723..7749    +  CDS            Rev (fragment): human immunodeficiency virus 1 (HIV-1) Rev protein; rev; enhances nuclear export of unspliced and incompletely spliced viral mRNAs
   7753..7993    +  promoter       U6 promoter: RNA polymerase III promoter for human U6 snRNA
   8023..8098    +  misc_RNA       gRNA scaffold: guide RNA scaffold for the Streptococcus pyogenes CRISPR/Cas9 system
   8154..8271    +  misc_feature   cPPT/CTS: central polypurine tract and central termination sequence of HIV-1
