[The description below was written by a language model from this plasmid's Addgene catalogue record and pLannotate feature annotations shown in this document.]
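Description:
CDC7 gRNA (BRDN0001149415) is a third-generation lentiviral guide RNA plasmid built on the lentiGuide-Puro backbone and designed to direct Streptococcus pyogenes Cas9 to the human CDC7 gene. It is maintained in E. coli through a high-copy ColE1/pUC-type origin and an ampicillin resistance gene (β-lactamase). The bacterial portion also carries an f1 origin, an SV40 origin and residual lac and T7/T3 promoter elements inherited from the parental cloning vector.

The viral cassette begins with an RSV promoter fused to a truncated HIV-1 5' LTR, which makes genomic RNA production in packaging cells independent of Tat. This is followed by the Ψ packaging signal with a partial gag sequence and the Rev response element, which allows nuclear export of the unspliced genome. Within the transfer region, a human U6 RNA polymerase III promoter drives the CDC7-specific spacer joined to the Cas9 gRNA scaffold, and a cPPT/CTS element that aids nuclear import of the viral genome lies just downstream. A separate EF-1α core promoter with its intron A expresses puromycin N-acetyltransferase for selection of transduced mammalian cells. A WPRE enhances transcript expression, and a self-inactivating ΔU3 3' LTR followed by an SV40 polyadenylation signal closes the cassette.

The plasmid does not encode Cas9, so it must be paired with a separate Cas9 vector or used in cells that already express the nuclease. The guide was designed against several CDC7 reference transcripts and belongs to a human kinome gRNA collection. It is suited to knockout of this kinase gene in individual experiments.
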