Addgene plasmid #76682: CDC7 gRNA (BRDN0001149415)
Purpose: 3rd generation lentiviral gRNA plasmid targeting human CDC7
Depositing lab: John Doench & David Root. Depositing organization: Broad Institute. Publication: Optimized sgRNA design to maximize activity and minimize off-target effects of CRISPR-Cas9. Doench JG, Fusi N, Sullender M, Hegde M, Vaimberg EW, Donovan KF, Smith I, Tothova Z, Wilen C, Orchard R, Virgin HW, Listgarten J, Root DE. Nat Biotechnol. 2016 Jan 18. doi: 10.1038/nbt.3437. PubMed 26780180.
Backbone
  Vector backbone: lentiGuide-Puro
  Backbone manufacturer: Zhang Lab (Addgene plasmid # 52963)
  Vector type: Mammalian Expression, Lentiviral, CRISPR
  Selectable markers: Puromycin
Growth in bacteria
  Bacterial resistance: Ampicillin, 100 μg/mL
  Growth temperature: 37°C
  Growth strain: DH5alpha
  Copy number: High Copy
Gene/Insert
  Gene/Insert name: CDC7 (alt names: CDC7; NM_001134419.1)
  gRNA/shRNA sequence: TCCTGGTGTACCTGCCCTAG
  Species: H. sapiens (human)
  Entrez Gene: CDC7 (a.k.a. CDC7L1, HsCDC7, Hsk1, huCDC7)
  Promoter: hU6
  Cloning method: Unknown
  Sequencing primers: 5′ U6-F; 3′ pS2-R
Terms and licenses: Academic/Nonprofit Terms; Industry Terms: Not Available to Industry
Depositor comments: The gRNA was designed to target the following Genbank reference sequence(s): NM_001134419.1,NM_001134420.1,NM_003503.3. Note that this plasmid does NOT contain Cas9. It should be used in conjunction with lentiCas9-Blast (Addgene #52962) or otherwise with cell lines already expressing Cas9. Browse the full kinome gRNA library at http://www.addgene.org/pooled-library/broadgpp-human-kinome/ or visit http://www.broadinstitute.org/rnai/public/ for detailed protocols and information.
How to cite: CDC7 gRNA (BRDN0001149415) was a gift from John Doench & David Root (Addgene plasmid # 76682 ; http://n2t.net/addgene:76682 ; RRID:Addgene_76682)
