>Addgene plasmid #76682 | CDC7 gRNA (BRDN0001149415) | depositor partial sequence | sequence record 144142 | Target Sequence
TCCTGGTGTACCTGCCCTAG
