>Addgene plasmid #76682 | CDC7 gRNA (BRDN0001149415) | addgene partial sequence | sequence record 151060 | hU6-F 5'-GAGGGCCTATTTCCCATGATT-3'
ATTAGAATTAATTTGACTGTAAACACAAAGATATTAGTACAAAATACGTGACGTAGAAAGTAATAATTTC
TTGGGTAGTTTGCAGTTTTAAAATTATGTTTTAAAATGGACTATCATATGCTTACCGTAACTTGAAAGTA
TTTCGATTTCTTGGCTTTATATATCTTGTGGAAAGGACGAAACACCGTCCTGGTGTACCTGCCCTAGGTT
TTAGAGCTAGAAATAGCAAGTTAAAATAAGGCTAGTCCGTTATCAACTTGAAAAAGTGGCACCGAGTCGG
TGCTTTTTTAAGCTTGGCGTAACTAGATCTTGAGACAAATGGCAGTATTCATCCACAATTTTAAAAGAAA
AGGGGGGATTGGGGGGTACAGTGCAGGGGAAAGAATAGTAGACATAATAGCAACAGACATACAAACTAAA
GAATTACAAAAACAAATTACAAAAATTCAAAATTTTCGGGTTTATTACAGGGACAGCAGAGATCCACTTT
GGCGCCGGCTCGAGGGGGCCCGGGTGCAAAGATGGATAAAGTTTTAAACAGAGAGGAATCTTTGCAGCTA
ATGGACCTTCTAGGTCTTGAAAGGAGTGGGAATTGGCTCCGGTGCCCGTCAGTGGGCAGAGCGCACATCG
CCCACAGTCCCCGAGAAGTTGGGGGGAGGGGTCGGCAATTGATCCGGTGCCTAGAGAAGGTGGCGCGGGG
TAAACTGGGAAAGTGATGTCGTGTACTGGCTCCGCCTTTTTCC
